Addgene plasmid #48694: pFRT-TODestFLAGHAhFXR1
Purpose: Expresses hFXR1
Depositing lab: Thomas Tuschl. Depositing organization: Rockefeller University. Publication: FMRP targets distinct mRNA sequence elements to regulate protein expression. Ascano M Jr, Mukherjee N, Bandaru P, Miller JB, Nusbaum JD, Corcoran DL, Langlois C, Munschauer M, Dewell S, Hafner M, Williams Z, Ohler U, Tuschl T. Nature. 2012 Dec 20;492(7429):382-6. doi: 10.1038/nature11737. Epub 2012 Dec 12. PubMed 23235829.
Backbone
  Vector backbone: pcDNA5/FRT/TO
  Backbone manufacturer: Life Technologies, Modified by Tuschl Lab
  Backbone size w/o insert (bp): 5322
  Total vector size (bp): 7287
  Vector type: Mammalian Expression
  Selectable markers: Hygromycin
Growth in bacteria
  Bacterial resistance: Ampicillin, 100 μg/mL
  Growth temperature: 37°C
  Growth strain: Top10
  Copy number: High Copy
Gene/Insert
  Gene/Insert name: FlagHA FXR1 (isoform b) (alt names: FXR1; FXR1P; fragile X mental retardation, autosomal homolog 1)
  Species: H. sapiens (human)
  Insert size (bp): 1965
  GenBank ID: NM_001013438.2
  Entrez Gene: FXR1 (a.k.a. CMYP9A, CMYP9B, FXR1P, MYOPMIL, MYORIBF)
  Promoter: CMV, 2x Tet
  Tag / fusion protein: FLAG (N terminal on backbone); HA (N terminal on backbone)
  Cloning method: Gateway Cloning
  Sequencing primers: 5′ CMV Forward; 3′ BGH Reverse
Terms and licenses: Academic/Nonprofit Terms; Industry Terms: Not Available to Industry
How to cite: pFRT-TODestFLAGHAhFXR1 was a gift from Thomas Tuschl (Addgene plasmid # 48694 ; http://n2t.net/addgene:48694 ; RRID:Addgene_48694)
