[The description below was written by a language model from this plasmid's Addgene catalogue record and pLannotate feature annotations shown in this document.]
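Description:
pFRT-TODestFLAGHAhFXR1 is a mammalian expression plasmid built on a laboratory-modified pcDNA5/FRT/TO backbone that was converted into a Gateway destination vector with N-terminal FLAG and HA epitope tags. It carries human FXR1 isoform b, an RNA-binding paralogue of the fragile X protein FMRP, recombined in between attB1 and attB2 sites so that the tags encoded by the backbone are fused to its amino terminus. Transcription is driven by the CMV immediate-early enhancer and promoter followed by two tet operator copies, so expression is held off in cells that produce the Tet repressor and is switched on by tetracycline or doxycycline. A bovine growth hormone polyadenylation signal terminates the transcript. The automated annotation labels most of the open reading frame as a rat Fxr1 match, which likely reflects high sequence conservation, since the catalogue lists the insert as human. It detects the FLAG tag but not the HA tag. A V5 tag sequence is annotated downstream of attB2, and the record does not say whether it is translated.

Downstream of the expression cassette, an FRT site directly precedes a hygromycin resistance gene with an SV40 poly(A) signal but no annotated promoter of its own. This is the Flp-In arrangement: FLP-mediated recombination into a genomic FRT site in a suitable host line would place the marker behind a resident promoter, so hygromycin selects for single-copy, site-specific integrants. In bacteria the plasmid is maintained by a high-copy ColE1/pUC origin and ampicillin resistance. The two sequence records (7,153 and 7,195 nt) show essentially the same layout but are slightly shorter than the listed 7,287 bp. The associated publication concerns mRNA target recognition by FMRP, which is consistent with inducible stable expression of tagged FXR1 for immunopurification.
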