Features (pLannotate 1.2.2; 28 found; start..end, strand, type, name):
      1..42      +  CDS            V5 tag: epitope tag from simian virus 5
     70..122     -  misc_feature   bom (fragment): basis of mobility region from pBR322
    277..656     +  enhancer       CMV enhancer: human cytomegalovirus immediate early enhancer
    729..746     -  promoter       CMV promoter (fragment): human cytomegalovirus (CMV) immediate early promoter
    809..860     +  promoter       CMVd2 promoter: truncated human cytomegalovirus (CMV) immediate early promoter that yields moderately reduced expression relative to the full-length promoter
    862..881     +  promoter       PLtetO-1 promoter (fragment): modified phage lambda PL promoter with tet operator sites (Lutz and Bujard, 1997)
    883..902     +  promoter       PLtetO-1 promoter (fragment): modified phage lambda PL promoter with tet operator sites (Lutz and Bujard, 1997)
    910..943     +  promoter       TRE3GV promoter (fragment): 3rd-generation Tet-responsive promoter that can be activated by binding of Tet-On® 3G, optimized for retroviral and lentiviral vectors
   1038..1058    +  CDS            FLAG (fragment): FLAG® epitope tag, followed by an enterokinase cleavage site
   1101..1125    +  protein_bind   attB1: mutant version of attB; recombination site for the Gateway® BP reaction BP Clonase™
   1152..2768    +  CDS            Fxr1 (fragment): FXR1_RAT - Also known as Fxr1h From Rattus norvegicus (Rat).
   2755..2922    +  CDS            FXR1 (fragment): FXR1_HUMAN - Experimental evidence at protein level: Swiss-Prot protein existence level 1. RNA-binding protein required for embryonic and postnatal development of muscle tissue (PubMed:30770808). May regulate intracellular transport and local translation of certain mRNAs (By similarity). From Homo sapiens (Human).
   2949..2973    -  protein_bind   attB2: mutant version of attB; recombination site for the Gateway® BP reaction BP Clonase™
   3026..3067    +  CDS            V5 tag: epitope tag from simian virus 5
   3153..3377    +  polyA_signal   bGH poly(A) signal: bovine growth hormone polyadenylation signal
   3381..3402    +  promoter       SV40 promoter (fragment): SV40 enhancer and early promoter
   3423..3656    +  rep_origin     f1 ori (fragment) (sequence partly withheld): f1 bacteriophage origin of replication; arrow indicates direction of (+) strand synthesis
   3661..3708    +  protein_bind   FRT: FLP-mediated recombination occurs in the 8-bp core sequence TCTAGAAA (Turan and Bode, 2011). FLP recombinase from the Saccharomyces cerevisiae 2μ plasmid
   3716..4738    +  CDS            HygR: aminoglycoside phosphotransferase from E. coli; aph(4)-Ia; confers resistance to hygromycin
   4748..4873    +  CDS            ble (fragment): BLE_KLEPN - Experimental evidence at protein level: Swiss-Prot protein existence level 1. Binding protein with a strong affinity to the bleomycin family of antibiotics. Binds to CL990; an antimitotic-antibiotic compound. From Klebsiella pneumoniae.
   4868..4989    +  polyA_signal   SV40 poly(A) signal: SV40 polyadenylation signal
   5062..5078    -  protein_bind   lac operator: The lac repressor binds to the lac operator to inhibit transcription in E. coli. This inhibition can be relieved by adding lactose or isopropyl-β-D-thiogalactopyranoside (IPTG). lac repressor encoded by lacI
   5086..5116    -  promoter       lac promoter: promoter for the E. coli lac operon
   5131..5152    -  protein_bind   CAP binding site: CAP binding activates transcription in the presence of cAMP. E. coli catabolite activator protein
   5165..5257    -  CDS            lacI (fragment): lac repressor; lacI; The lac repressor binds to the lac operator to inhibit transcription in E. coli. This inhibition can be relieved by adding lactose or isopropyl-β-D-thiogalactopyranoside (IPTG).
   5440..6028    -  rep_origin     ori: high-copy-number ColE1/pMB1/pBR322/pUC origin of replication
   6199..7059    -  CDS            AmpR: β-lactamase; bla; confers resistance to ampicillin, carbenicillin, and related antibiotics
   7060..7164    -  promoter       AmpR promoter: bla
>Addgene plasmid #48694 | pFRT-TODestFLAGHAhFXR1 | depositor full sequence | sequence record 83257 | pFRT-TODestFLAGHAhFXR1 sequence 7195 bps
GGTAAGCCTATCCCTAACCCTCTCCTCGGTCTCGATTCTACGGACGGATCGGGAGATCTCCCGATCCCCT
ATGGTGCACTCTCAGTACAATCTGCTCTGATGCCGCATAGTTAAGCCAGTATCTGCTCCCTGCTTGTGTG
TTGGAGGTCGCTGAGTAGTGCGCGAGCAAAATTTAAGCTACAACAAGGCAAGGCTTGACCGACAATTGCA
TGAAGAATCTGCTTAGGGTTAGGCGTTTTGCGCTGCTTCGCGATGTACGGGCCAGATATACGCGTTGACA
TTGATTATTGACTAGTTATTAATAGTAATCAATTACGGGGTCATTAGTTCATAGCCCATATATGGAGTTC
CGCGTTACATAACTTACGGTAAATGGCCCGCCTGGCTGACCGCCCAACGACCCCCGCCCATTGACGTCAA
TAATGACGTATGTTCCCATAGTAACGCCAATAGGGACTTTCCATTGACGTCAATGGGTGGAGTATTTACG
GTAAACTGCCCACTTGGCAGTACATCAAGTGTATCATATGCCAAGTACGCCCCCTATTGACGTCAATGAC
GGTAAATGGCCCGCCTGGCATTATGCCCAGTACATGACCTTATGGGACTTTCCTACTTGGCAGTACATCT
ACGTATTAGTCATCGCTATTACCATGGTGATGCGGTTTTGGCAGTACATCAATGGGCGTGGATAGCGGTT
TGACTCACGGGGATTTCCAAGTCTCCACCCCATTGACGTCAATGGGAGTTTGTTTTGGAACCAAAATCAA
CGGGACTTTCCAAAATGTCGTAACAACTCCGCCCCATTGACGCAAATGGGCGGTAGGCGTGTACGGTGGG
AGGTCTATATAAGCAGAGCTCTCCCTATCAGTGATAGAGATCTCCCTATCAGTGATAGAGATCGTCGACG
AGCTCGTTTAGTGAACCGTCAGATCGCCTGGAGACGCCATCCACGCTGTTTTGACCTCCATAGAAGACAC
CGGGACCGATCCAGCCTCCGGACTCTAGCGTTTAAACTTAAGCTTGGTACCATGGACTACAAGGACGACG
ATGACAAGTACCCTTATGACGTGCCCGATTACGCTTTGAACCAGATATCAACAAGTTTGTACAAAAAAGC
AGGCTCCACCATGGGAACCAATTCAGTCGACATGGCGGAGCTGACGGTGGAGGTTCGCGGCTCTAACGGG
GCTTTCTACAAGGGATTTATCAAAGATGTTCATGAAGACTCCCTTACAGTTGTTTTTGAAAATAATTGGC
AACCAGAACGCCAGGTTCCATTTAATGAAGTTAGATTACCACCACCACCTGATATAAAAAAAGAAATTAG
TGAAGGAGATGAAGTAGAGGTATATTCAAGAGCAAATGACCAAGAGCCATGTGGGTGGTGGTTGGCTAAA
GTTCGGATGATGAAAGGAGAATTTTATGTCATTGAATATGCTGCTTGTGACGCTACTTACAATGAAATAG
TCACATTTGAACGACTTCGGCCTGTCAATCAAAATAAAACTGTCAAAAAAAATACCTTCTTTAAATGCAC
AGTGGATGTTCCTGAGGATTTGAGAGAGGCGTGTGCTAATGAAAATGCACATAAAGATTTTAAGAAAGCA
GTAGGAGCATGCAGAATTTTTTACCATCCAGAAACAACACAGCTAATGATACTGTCTGCCAGTGAAGCAA
CTGTGAAGAGAGTAAACATCTTAAGTGACATGCATTTGCGAAGTATTCGTACGAAGTTGATGCTTATGTC
CAGAAATGAAGAGGCCACTAAGCATTTAGAATGCACAAAACAACTTGCAGCAGCTTTTCATGAGGAATTT
GTTGTGAGAGAAGATTTAATGGGCCTGGCAATAGGAACACATGGTAGTAACATCCAGCAAGCTAGGAAGG
TTCCTGGAGTTACCGCCATTGAGCTAGATGAAGATACTGGAACATTCAGAATCTACGGAGAGAGTGCTGA
TGCTGTAAAAAAGGCTAGAGGTTTCTTGGAATTTGTGGAGGATTTTATTCAGGTTCCTAGGAATCTCGTT
GGAAAAGTAATTGGAAAAAATGGCAAAGTTATTCAAGAAATAGTGGACAAATCTGGTGTGGTTCGAGTGA
GAATTGAAGGGGACAATGAAAATAAATTACCCAGAGAAGACGGTATGGTTCCATTTGTATTTGTTGGCAC
TAAAGAAAGCATTGGAAATGTGCAGGTTCTTCTAGAGTATCATATTGCCTATCTAAAGGAAGTAGAACAG
CTAAGAATGGAACGCCTACAGATTGATGAACAGCTGCGACAGATTGGTTCTAGGTCTTATAGCGGAAGAG
GCAGAGGTCGTCGGGGACCTAATTACACCTCCGGTTATGGTACAAATTCTGAGCTGTCTAACCCCTCTGA
AACGGAATCTGAGCGTAAAGACGAGCTGAGTGATTGGTCATTGGCAGGAGAAGATGATCGAGACAGCCGA
CATCAGCGTGACAGCAGGAGACGCCCAGGAGGAAGAGGCAGAAGTGTTTCAGGGGGTCGAGGTCGTGGTG
GACCACGTGGTGGCAAATCCTCCATCAGTTCTGTGCTCAAAGATCCAGACAGCAATCCATACAGCTTACT
TGATAATACAGAATCAGATCAGACTGCAGACACTGATGCCAGCGAATCTCATCACAGTACTAACCGTCGT
AGGCGGTCTCGTAGACGAAGGACTGATGAAGATGCTGTTCTGATGGATGGAATGACTGAATCTGATACAG
CTTCAGTTAATGAAAATGGGCTAGGCAAAAGATGTGATTGAAGAGCATGGTCCTTCAGAAAAGGCAATAA
ACGGCCCAACTAGTGCTTCTGGCGATGACATTTCTAAGCTACAGCGTACTCCAGGAGAAGAAAAGATTAA
TACCTTAAAAGAAGAAAACACTCAAGAAGCAGCAGTCCTGAATGGTGTTTCATAAGCGGCCGCACTCGAG
ATATCTAGACCCAGCTTTCTTGTACAAAGTGGTTGATATCCAGCACAGTGGCGGCCGCTCAAGTCTAGAG
GGCCCGCGGTTCGAAGGTAAGCCTATCCCTAACCCTCTCCTCGGTCTCGATTCTACGCGTACCGGATCCG
CGGCCGCATAGATAACTGATCCAGTGTGCCTCGAGTCTAGAGGGCCCGTTTAAACCCGCTGATCAGCCTC
GACTGTGCCTTCTAGTTGCCAGCCATCTGTTGTTTGCCCCTCCCCCGTGCCTTCCTTGACCCTGGAAGGT
GCCACTCCCACTGTCCTTTCCTAATAAAATGAGGAAATTGCATCGCATTGTCTGAGTAGGTGTCATTCTA
TTCTGGGGGGTGGGGTGGGGCAGGACAGCAAGGGGGAGGATTGGGAAGACAATAGCAGGCATGCTGGGGA
TGCGGTGGGCTCTATGGCTTCTGAGGCGGAAAGAACCAGCTGGGGCTCTAGGGGGTATCCCC
[124 nt withheld, positions 3423-3546]
C
[91 nt withheld, positions 3548-3638]
AGGGTGATGGTTCACGTACCTAGAAGTTCCTATTCCGAAGTTCCTATTCTCTAGAAAGTATAGGAACTTC
CTTGGCCAAAAAGCCTGAACTCACCGCGACGTCTGTCGAGAAGTTTCTGATCGAAAAGTTCGACAGCGTC
TCCGACCTGATGCAGCTCTCGGAGGGCGAAGAATCTCGTGCTTTCAGCTTCGATGTAGGAGGGCGTGGAT
ATGTCCTGCGGGTAAATAGCTGCGCCGATGGTTTCTACAAAGATCGTTATGTTTATCGGCACTTTGCATC
GGCCGCGCTCCCGATTCCGGAAGTGCTTGACATTGGGGAATTCAGCGAGAGCCTGACCTATTGCATCTCC
CGCCGTGCACAGGGTGTCACGTTGCAAGACCTGCCTGAAACCGAACTGCCCGCTGTTCTGCAGCCGGTCG
CGGAGGCCATGGATGCGATCGCTGCGGCCGATCTTAGCCAGACGAGCGGGTTCGGCCCATTCGGACCGCA
AGGAATCGGTCAATACACTACATGGCGTGATTTCATATGCGCGATTGCTGATCCCCATGTGTATCACTGG
CAAACTGTGATGGACGACACCGTCAGTGCGTCCGTCGCGCAGGCTCTCGATGAGCTGATGCTTTGGGCCG
AGGACTGCCCCGAAGTCCGGCACCTCGTGCACGCGGATTTCGGCTCCAACAATGTCCTGACGGACAATGG
CCGCATAACAGCGGTCATTGACTGGAGCGAGGCGATGTTCGGGGATTCCCAATACGAGGTCGCCAACATC
TTCTTCTGGAGGCCGTGGTTGGCTTGTATGGAGCAGCAGACGCGCTACTTCGAGCGGAGGCATCCGGAGC
TTGCAGGATCGCCGCGGCTCCGGGCGTATATGCTCCGCATTGGTCTTGACCAACTCTATCAGAGCTTGGT
TGACGGCAATTTCGATGATGCAGCTTGGGCGCAGGGTCGATGCGACGCAATCGTCCGATCCGGAGCCGGG
ACTGTCGGGCGTACACAAATCGCCCGCAGAAGCGCGGCCGTCTGGACCGATGGCTGTGTAGAAGTACTCG
CCGATAGTGGAAACCGACGCCCCAGCACTCGTCCGAGGGCAAAGGAATAGCACGTACTACGAGATTTCGA
TTCCACCGCCGCCTTCTATGAAAGGTTGGGCTTCGGAATCGTTTTCCGGGACGCCGGCTGGATGATCCTC
CAGCGCGGGGATCTCATGCTGGAGTTCTTCGCCCACCCCAACTTGTTTATTGCAGCTTATAATGGTTACA
AATAAAGCAATAGCATCACAAATTTCACAAATAAAGCATTTTTTTCACTGCATTCTAGTTGTGGTTTGTC
CAAACTCATCAATGTATCTTATCATGTCTGTATACCGTCGACCTCTAGCTAGAGCTTGGCGTAATCATGG
TCATAGCTGTTTCCTGTGTGAAATTGTTATCCGCTCACAATTCCACACAACATACGAGCCGGAAGCATAA
AGTGTAAAGCCTGGGGTGCCTAATGAGTGAGCTAACTCACATTAATTGCGTTGCGCTCACTGCCCGCTTT
CCAGTCGGGAAACCTGTCGTGCCAGCTGCATTAATGAATCGGCCAACGCGCGGGGAGAGGCGGTTTGCGT
ATTGGGCGCTCTTCCGCTTCCTCGCTCACTGACTCGCTGCGCTCGGTCGTTCGGCTGCGGCGAGCGGTAT
CAGCTCACTCAAAGGCGGTAATACGGTTATCCACAGAATCAGGGGATAACGCAGGAAAGAACATGTGAGC
AAAAGGCCAGCAAAAGGCCAGGAACCGTAAAAAGGCCGCGTTGCTGGCGTTTTTCCATAGGCTCCGCCCC
CCTGACGAGCATCACAAAAATCGACGCTCAAGTCAGAGGTGGCGAAACCCGACAGGACTATAAAGATACC
AGGCGTTTCCCCCTGGAAGCTCCCTCGTGCGCTCTCCTGTTCCGACCCTGCCGCTTACCGGATACCTGTC
CGCCTTTCTCCCTTCGGGAAGCGTGGCGCTTTCTCATAGCTCACGCTGTAGGTATCTCAGTTCGGTGTAG
GTCGTTCGCTCCAAGCTGGGCTGTGTGCACGAACCCCCCGTTCAGCCCGACCGCTGCGCCTTATCCGGTA
ACTATCGTCTTGAGTCCAACCCGGTAAGACACGACTTATCGCCACTGGCAGCAGCCACTGGTAACAGGAT
TAGCAGAGCGAGGTATGTAGGCGGTGCTACAGAGTTCTTGAAGTGGTGGCCTAACTACGGCTACACTAGA
AGGACAGTATTTGGTATCTGCGCTCTGCTGAAGCCAGTTACCTTCGGAAAAAGAGTTGGTAGCTCTTGAT
CCGGCAAACAAACCACCGCTGGTAGCGGTGGTTTTTTTGTTTGCAAGCAGCAGATTACGCGCAGAAAAAA
AGGATCTCAAGAAGATCCTTTGATCTTTTCTACGGGGTCTGACGCTCAGTGGAACGAAAACTCACGTTAA
GGGATTTTGGTCATGAGATTATCAAAAAGGATCTTCACCTAGATCCTTTTAAATTAAAAATGAAGTTTTA
AATCAATCTAAAGTATATATGAGTAAACTTGGTCTGACAGTTACCAATGCTTAATCAGTGAGGCACCTAT
CTCAGCGATCTGTCTATTTCGTTCATCCATAGTTGCCTGACTCCCCGTCGTGTAGATAACTACGATACGG
GAGGGCTTACCATCTGGCCCCAGTGCTGCAATGATACCGCGAGACCCACGCTCACCGGCTCCAGATTTAT
CAGCAATAAACCAGCCAGCCGGAAGGGCCGAGCGCAGAAGTGGTCCTGCAACTTTATCCGCCTCCATCCA
GTCTATTAATTGTTGCCGGGAAGCTAGAGTAAGTAGTTCGCCAGTTAATAGTTTGCGCAACGTTGTTGCC
ATTGCTACAGGCATCGTGGTGTCACGCTCGTCGTTTGGTATGGCTTCATTCAGCTCCGGTTCCCAACGAT
CAAGGCGAGTTACATGATCCCCCATGTTGTGCAAAAAAGCGGTTAGCTCCTTCGGTCCTCCGATCGTTGT
CAGAAGTAAGTTGGCCGCAGTGTTATCACTCATGGTTATGGCAGCACTGCATAATTCTCTTACTGTCATG
CCATCCGTAAGATGCTTTTCTGTGACTGGTGAGTACTCAACCAAGTCATTCTGAGAATAGTGTATGCGGC
GACCGAGTTGCTCTTGCCCGGCGTCAATACGGGATAATACCGCGCCACATAGCAGAACTTTAAAAGTGCT
CATCATTGGAAAACGTTCTTCGGGGCGAAAACTCTCAAGGATCTTACCGCTGTTGAGATCCAGTTCGATG
TAACCCACTCGTGCACCCAACTGATCTTCAGCATCTTTTACTTTCACCAGCGTTTCTGGGTGAGCAAAAA
CAGGAAGGCAAAATGCCGCAAAAAAGGGAATAAGGGCGACACGGAAATGTTGAATACTCATACTCTTCCT
TTTTCAATATTATTGAAGCATTTATCAGGGTTATTGTCTCATGAGCGGATACATATTTGAATGTATTTAG
AAAAATAAACAAATAGGGGTTCCGCGCACATTTCCCCGAAAAGTGCCACCTGACGTC
