Features (pLannotate 1.2.2; 26 found; start..end, strand, type, name):
    182..561     +  enhancer       CMV enhancer: human cytomegalovirus immediate early enhancer
    562..765     +  promoter       CMV promoter: human cytomegalovirus (CMV) immediate early promoter
    767..786     +  promoter       PLtetO-1 promoter (fragment): modified phage lambda PL promoter with tet operator sites (Lutz and Bujard, 1997)
    788..807     +  promoter       PLtetO-1 promoter (fragment): modified phage lambda PL promoter with tet operator sites (Lutz and Bujard, 1997)
    815..848     +  promoter       TRE3GV promoter (fragment): 3rd-generation Tet-responsive promoter that can be activated by binding of Tet-On® 3G, optimized for retroviral and lentiviral vectors
    943..963     +  CDS            FLAG (fragment): FLAG® epitope tag, followed by an enterokinase cleavage site
   1006..1030    +  protein_bind   attB1: mutant version of attB; recombination site for the Gateway® BP reaction BP Clonase™
   1057..2673    +  CDS            Fxr1 (fragment): FXR1_RAT - Also known as Fxr1h From Rattus norvegicus (Rat).
   2660..2827    +  CDS            FXR1 (fragment): FXR1_HUMAN - Experimental evidence at protein level: Swiss-Prot protein existence level 1. RNA-binding protein required for embryonic and postnatal development of muscle tissue (PubMed:30770808). May regulate intracellular transport and local translation of certain mRNAs (By similarity). From Homo sapiens (Human).
   2854..2878    -  protein_bind   attB2: mutant version of attB; recombination site for the Gateway® BP reaction BP Clonase™
   2931..2972    +  CDS            V5 tag: epitope tag from simian virus 5
   3058..3282    +  polyA_signal   bGH poly(A) signal: bovine growth hormone polyadenylation signal
   3286..3307    +  promoter       SV40 promoter (fragment): SV40 enhancer and early promoter
   3328..3561    +  rep_origin     f1 ori (fragment) (sequence partly withheld): f1 bacteriophage origin of replication; arrow indicates direction of (+) strand synthesis
   3566..3613    +  protein_bind   FRT: FLP-mediated recombination occurs in the 8-bp core sequence TCTAGAAA (Turan and Bode, 2011). FLP recombinase from the Saccharomyces cerevisiae 2μ plasmid
   3621..4643    +  CDS            HygR: aminoglycoside phosphotransferase from E. coli; aph(4)-Ia; confers resistance to hygromycin
   4653..4778    +  CDS            ble (fragment): BLE_KLEPN - Experimental evidence at protein level: Swiss-Prot protein existence level 1. Binding protein with a strong affinity to the bleomycin family of antibiotics. Binds to CL990; an antimitotic-antibiotic compound. From Klebsiella pneumoniae.
   4773..4894    +  polyA_signal   SV40 poly(A) signal: SV40 polyadenylation signal
   4967..4983    -  protein_bind   lac operator: The lac repressor binds to the lac operator to inhibit transcription in E. coli. This inhibition can be relieved by adding lactose or isopropyl-β-D-thiogalactopyranoside (IPTG). lac repressor encoded by lacI
   4991..5021    -  promoter       lac promoter: promoter for the E. coli lac operon
   5036..5057    -  protein_bind   CAP binding site: CAP binding activates transcription in the presence of cAMP. E. coli catabolite activator protein
   5070..5162    -  CDS            lacI (fragment): lac repressor; lacI; The lac repressor binds to the lac operator to inhibit transcription in E. coli. This inhibition can be relieved by adding lactose or isopropyl-β-D-thiogalactopyranoside (IPTG).
   5345..5933    -  rep_origin     ori: high-copy-number ColE1/pMB1/pBR322/pUC origin of replication
   6104..6964    -  CDS            AmpR: β-lactamase; bla; confers resistance to ampicillin, carbenicillin, and related antibiotics
   6965..7069    -  promoter       AmpR promoter: bla
   7128..27      -  misc_feature   bom (fragment) (across the origin): basis of mobility region from pBR322
>Addgene plasmid #48694 | pFRT-TODestFLAGHAhFXR1 | addgene full sequence | sequence record 208666 | Addgene NGS Result
TCTGATGCCGCATAGTTAAGCCAGTATCTGCTCCCTGCTTGTGTGTTGGAGGTCGCTGAGTAGTGCGCGA
GCAAAATTTAAGCTACAACAAGGCAAGGCTTGACCGACAATTGCATGAAGAATCTGCTTAGGGTTAGGCG
TTTTGCGCTGCTTCGCGATGTACGGGCCAGATATACGCGTTGACATTGATTATTGACTAGTTATTAATAG
TAATCAATTACGGGGTCATTAGTTCATAGCCCATATATGGAGTTCCGCGTTACATAACTTACGGTAAATG
GCCCGCCTGGCTGACCGCCCAACGACCCCCGCCCATTGACGTCAATAATGACGTATGTTCCCATAGTAAC
GCCAATAGGGACTTTCCATTGACGTCAATGGGTGGAGTATTTACGGTAAACTGCCCACTTGGCAGTACAT
CAAGTGTATCATATGCCAAGTACGCCCCCTATTGACGTCAATGACGGTAAATGGCCCGCCTGGCATTATG
CCCAGTACATGACCTTATGGGACTTTCCTACTTGGCAGTACATCTACGTATTAGTCATCGCTATTACCAT
GGTGATGCGGTTTTGGCAGTACATCAATGGGCGTGGATAGCGGTTTGACTCACGGGGATTTCCAAGTCTC
CACCCCATTGACGTCAATGGGAGTTTGTTTTGGCACCAAAATCAACGGGACTTTCCAAAATGTCGTAACA
ACTCCGCCCCATTGACGCAAATGGGCGGTAGGCGTGTACGGTGGGAGGTCTATATAAGCAGAGCTCTCCC
TATCAGTGATAGAGATCTCCCTATCAGTGATAGAGATCGTCGACGAGCTCGTTTAGTGAACCGTCAGATC
GCCTGGAGACGCCATCCACGCTGTTTTGACCTCCATAGAAGACACCGGGACCGATCCAGCCTCCGGACTC
TAGCGTTTAAACTTAAGCTTGGTACCATGGACTACAAGGACGACGATGACAAGTACCCTTATGACGTGCC
CGATTACGCTTTGAACCAGATATCAACAAGTTTGTACAAAAAAGCAGGCTCCACCATGGGAACCAATTCA
GTCGACATGGCGGAGCTGACGGTGGAGGTTCGCGGCTCTAACGGGGCTTTCTACAAGGGATTTATCAAAG
ATGTTCATGAAGACTCCCTTACAGTTGTTTTTGAAAATAATTGGCAACCAGAACGCCAGGTTCCATTTAA
TGAAGTTAGATTACCACCACCACCTGATATAAAAAAAGAAATTAGTGAAGGAGATGAAGTAGAGGTATAT
TCAAGAGCAAATGACCAAGAGCCATGTGGGTGGTGGTTGGCTAAAGTTCGGATGATGAAAGGAGAATTTT
ATGTCATTGAATATGCTGCTTGTGACGCTACTTACAATGAAATAGTCACATTTGAACGACTTCGGCCTGT
CAATCAAAATAAAACTGTCAAAAAAAATACCTTCTTTAAATGCACAGTGGATGTTCCTGAGGATTTGAGA
GAGGCGTGTGCTAATGAAAATGCACATAAAGATTTTAAGAAAGCAGTAGGAGCATGCAGAATTTTTTACC
ATCCAGAAACAACACAGCTAATGATACTGTCTGCCAGTGAAGCAACTGTGAAGAGAGTAAACATCTTAAG
TGACATGCATTTGCGAAGTATTCGTACGAAGTTGATGCTTATGTCCAGAAATGAAGAGGCCACTAAGCAT
TTAGAATGCACAAAACAACTTGCAGCAGCTTTTCATGAGGAATTTGTTGTGAGAGAAGATTTAATGGGCC
TGGCAATAGGAACACATGGTAGTAACATCCAGCAAGCTAGGAAGGTTCCTGGAGTTACCGCCATTGAGCT
AGATGAAGATACTGGAACATTCAGAATCTACGGAGAGAGTGCTGATGCTGTAAAAAAGGCTAGAGGTTTC
TTGGAATTTGTGGAGGATTTTATTCAGGTTCCTAGGAATCTCGTTGGAAAAGTAATTGGAAAAAATGGCA
AAGTTATTCAAGAAATAGTGGACAAATCTGGTGTGGTTCGAGTGAGAATTGAAGGGGACAATGAAAATAA
ATTACCCAGAGAAGACGGTATGGTTCCATTTGTATTTGTTGGCACTAAAGAAAGCATTGGAAATGTGCAG
GTTCTTCTAGAGTATCATATTGCCTATCTAAAGGAAGTAGAACAGCTAAGAATGGAACGCCTACAGATTG
ATGAACAGCTGCGACAGATTGGTTCTAGGTCTTATAGCGGAAGAGGCAGAGGTCGTCGGGGACCTAATTA
CACCTCCGGTTATGGTACAAATTCTGAGCTGTCTAACCCCTCTGAAACGGAATCTGAGCGTAAAGACGAG
CTGAGTGATTGGTCATTGGCAGGAGAAGATGATCGAGACAGCCGACATCAGCGTGACAGCAGGAGACGCC
CAGGAGGAAGAGGCAGAAGTGTTTCAGGGGGTCGAGGTCGTGGTGGACCACGTGGTGGCAAATCCTCCAT
CAGTTCTGTGCTCAAAGATCCAGACAGCAATCCATACAGCTTACTTGATAATACAGAATCAGATCAGACT
GCAGACACTGATGCCAGCGAATCTCATCACAGTACTAACCGTCGTAGGCGGTCTCGTAGACGAAGGACTG
ATGAAGATGCTGTTCTGATGGATGGAATGACTGAATCTGATACAGCTTCAGTTAATGAAAATGGGCTAGG
CAAAAGATGTGATTGAAGAGCATGGTCCTTCAGAAAAGGCAATAAACGGCCCAACTAGTGCTTCTGGCGA
TGACATTTCTAAGCTACAGCGTACTCCAGGAGAAGAAAAGATTAATACCTTAAAAGAAGAAAACACTCAA
GAAGCAGCAGTCCTGAATGGTGTTTCATAAGCGGCCGCACTCGAGATATCTAGACCCAGCTTTCTTGTAC
AAAGTGGTTGATATCCAGCACAGTGGCGGCCGCTCAAGTCTAGAGGGCCCGCGGTTCGAAGGTAAGCCTA
TCCCTAACCCTCTCCTCGGTCTCGATTCTACGCGTACCTGATCCGCGGCCGCATAGATAACTGATCCAGT
GTGCCTCGAGTCTAGAGGGCCCGTTTAAACCCGCTGATCAGCCTCGACTGTGCCTTCTAGTTGCCAGCCA
TCTGTTGTTTGCCCCTCCCCCGTGCCTTCCTTGACCCTGGAAGGTGCCACTCCCACTGTCCTTTCCTAAT
AAAATGAGGAAATTGCATCGCATTGTCTGAGTAGGTGTCATTCTATTCTGGGGGGTGGGGTGGGGCAGGA
CAGCAAGGGGGAGGATTGGGAAGACAATAGCAGGCATGCTGGGGATGCGGTGGGCTCTATGGCTTCTGAG
GCGGAAAGAACCAGCTGGGGCTCTAGGGGGTATCCCC
[124 nt withheld, positions 3328-3451]
C
[91 nt withheld, positions 3453-3543]
AGGGTGATGGTTCACGTACCTAGAAGTTCCTATTCCGAAGTTCCTATTCTCTAGAAAGTATAGGAACTTC
CTTGGCCAAAAAGCCTGAACTCACCGCGACGTCTGTCGAGAAGTTTCTGATCGAAAAGTTCGACAGCGTC
TCCGACCTGATGCAGCTCTCGGAGGGCGAAGAATCTCGTGCTTTCAGCTTCGATGTAGGAGGGCGTGGAT
ATGTCCTGCGGGTAAATAGCTGCGCCGATGGTTTCTACAAAGATCGTTATGTTTATCGGCACTTTGCATC
GGCCGCGCTCCCGATTCCGGAAGTGCTTGACATTGGGGAATTCAGCGAGAGCCTGACCTATTGCATCTCC
CGCCGTGCACAGGGTGTCACGTTGCAAGACCTGCCTGAAACCGAACTGCCCGCTGTTCTGCAGCCGGTCG
CGGAGGCCATGGATGCGATCGCTGCGGCCGATCTTAGCCAGACGAGCGGGTTCGGCCCATTCGGACCGCA
AGGAATCGGTCAATACACTACATGGCGTGATTTCATATGCGCGATTGCTGATCCCCATGTGTATCACTGG
CAAACTGTGATGGACGACACCGTCAGTGCGTCCGTCGCGCAGGCTCTCGATGAGCTGATGCTTTGGGCCG
AGGACTGCCCCGAAGTCCGGCACCTCGTGCACGCGGATTTCGGCTCCAACAATGTCCTGACGGACAATGG
CCGCATAACAGCGGTCATTGACTGGAGCGAGGCGATGTTCGGGGATTCCCAATACGAGGTCGCCAACATC
TTCTTCTGGAGGCCGTGGTTGGCTTGTATGGAGCAGCAGACGCGCTACTTCGAGCGGAGGCATCCGGAGC
TTGCAGGATCGCCGCGGCTCCGGGCGTATATGCTCCGCATTGGTCTTGACCAACTCTATCAGAGCTTGGT
TGACGGCAATTTCGATGATGCAGCTTGGGCGCAGGGTCGATGCGACGCAATCGTCCGATCCGGAGCCGGG
ACTGTCGGGCGTACACAAATCGCCCGCAGAAGCGCGGCCGTCTGGACCGATGGCTGTGTAGAAGTACTCG
CCGATAGTGGAAACCGACGCCCCAGCACTCGTCCGAGGGCAAAGGAATAGCACGTACTACGAGATTTCGA
TTCCACCGCCGCCTTCTATGAAAGGTTGGGCTTCGGAATCGTTTTCCGGGACGCCGGCTGGATGATCCTC
CAGCGCGGGGATCTCATGCTGGAGTTCTTCGCCCACCCCAACTTGTTTATTGCAGCTTATAATGGTTACA
AATAAAGCAATAGCATCACAAATTTCACAAATAAAGCATTTTTTTCACTGCATTCTAGTTGTGGTTTGTC
CAAACTCATCAATGTATCTTATCATGTCTGTATACCGTCGACCTCTAGCTAGAGCTTGGCGTAATCATGG
TCATAGCTGTTTCCTGTGTGAAATTGTTATCCGCTCACAATTCCACACAACATACGAGCCGGAAGCATAA
AGTGTAAAGCCTGGGGTGCCTAATGAGTGAGCTAACTCACATTAATTGCGTTGCGCTCACTGCCCGCTTT
CCAGTCGGGAAACCTGTCGTGCCAGCTGCATTAATGAATCGGCCAACGCGCGGGGAGAGGCGGTTTGCGT
ATTGGGCGCTCTTCCGCTTCCTCGCTCACTGACTCGCTGCGCTCGGTCGTTCGGCTGCGGCGAGCGGTAT
CAGCTCACTCAAAGGCGGTAATACGGTTATCCACAGAATCAGGGGATAACGCAGGAAAGAACATGTGAGC
AAAAGGCCAGCAAAAGGCCAGGAACCGTAAAAAGGCCGCGTTGCTGGCGTTTTTCCATAGGCTCCGCCCC
CCTGACGAGCATCACAAAAATCGACGCTCAAGTCAGAGGTGGCGAAACCCGACAGGACTATAAAGATACC
AGGCGTTTCCCCCTGGAAGCTCCCTCGTGCGCTCTCCTGTTCCGACCCTGCCGCTTACCGGATACCTGTC
CGCCTTTCTCCCTTCGGGAAGCGTGGCGCTTTCTCATAGCTCACGCTGTAGGTATCTCAGTTCGGTGTAG
GTCGTTCGCTCCAAGCTGGGCTGTGTGCACGAACCCCCCGTTCAGCCCGACCGCTGCGCCTTATCCGGTA
ACTATCGTCTTGAGTCCAACCCGGTAAGACACGACTTATCGCCACTGGCAGCAGCCACTGGTAACAGGAT
TAGCAGAGCGAGGTATGTAGGCGGTGCTACAGAGTTCTTGAAGTGGTGGCCTAACTACGGCTACACTAGA
AGAACAGTATTTGGTATCTGCGCTCTGCTGAAGCCAGTTACCTTCGGAAAAAGAGTTGGTAGCTCTTGAT
CCGGCAAACAAACCACCGCTGGTAGCGGTGGTTTTTTTGTTTGCAAGCAGCAGATTACGCGCAGAAAAAA
AGGATCTCAAGAAGATCCTTTGATCTTTTCTACGGGGTCTGACGCTCAGTGGAACGAAAACTCACGTTAA
GGGATTTTGGTCATGAGATTATCAAAAAGGATCTTCACCTAGATCCTTTTAAATTAAAAATGAAGTTTTA
AATCAATCTAAAGTATATATGAGTAAACTTGGTCTGACAGTTACCAATGCTTAATCAGTGAGGCACCTAT
CTCAGCGATCTGTCTATTTCGTTCATCCATAGTTGCCTGACTCCCCGTCGTGTAGATAACTACGATACGG
GAGGGCTTACCATCTGGCCCCAGTGCTGCAATGATACCGCGAGACCCACGCTCACCGGCTCCAGATTTAT
CAGCAATAAACCAGCCAGCCGGAAGGGCCGAGCGCAGAAGTGGTCCTGCAACTTTATCCGCCTCCATCCA
GTCTATTAATTGTTGCCGGGAAGCTAGAGTAAGTAGTTCGCCAGTTAATAGTTTGCGCAACGTTGTTGCC
ATTGCTACAGGCATCGTGGTGTCACGCTCGTCGTTTGGTATGGCTTCATTCAGCTCCGGTTCCCAACGAT
CAAGGCGAGTTACATGATCCCCCATGTTGTGCAAAAAAGCGGTTAGCTCCTTCGGTCCTCCGATCGTTGT
CAGAAGTAAGTTGGCCGCAGTGTTATCACTCATGGTTATGGCAGCACTGCATAATTCTCTTACTGTCATG
CCATCCGTAAGATGCTTTTCTGTGACTGGTGAGTACTCAACCAAGTCATTCTGAGAATAGTGTATGCGGC
GACCGAGTTGCTCTTGCCCGGCGTCAATACGGGATAATACCGCGCCACATAGCAGAACTTTAAAAGTGCT
CATCATTGGAAAACGTTCTTCGGGGCGAAAACTCTCAAGGATCTTACCGCTGTTGAGATCCAGTTCGATG
TAACCCACTCGTGCACCCAACTGATCTTCAGCATCTTTTACTTTCACCAGCGTTTCTGGGTGAGCAAAAA
CAGGAAGGCAAAATGCCGCAAAAAAGGGAATAAGGGCGACACGGAAATGTTGAATACTCATACTCTTCCT
TTTTCAATATTATTGAAGCATTTATCAGGGTTATTGTCTCATGAGCGGATACATATTTGAATGTATTTAG
AAAAATAAACAAATAGGGGTTCCGCGCACATTTCCCCGAAAAGTGCCACCTGACGTCGACGGATCGGGAG
ATCTCCCGATCCCCTATGGTGCACTCTCAGTACAATCTGC
