>Addgene plasmid #48694 | pFRT-TODestFLAGHAhFXR1 | addgene partial sequence | sequence record 84502 | CMV-F 5'-CGCAAATGGGCGGTAGGCGTG-3'
CTATATAAGCAGAGCTCTCCCTATCAGTGATAGAGATCTCCCTATCAGTGATAGAGATCGTCGACGAGCT
CGTTTAGTGAACCGTCAGATCGCCTGGAGACGCCATCCACGCTGTTTTGACCTCCATAGAAGACACCGGG
ACCGATCCAGCCTCCGGACTCTAGCGTTTAAACTTAAGCTTGGTACCATGGACTACAAGGACGACGATGA
CAAGTACCCTTATGACGTGCCCGATTACGCTTTGAACCAGATATCAACAAGTTTGTACAAAAAAGCAGGC
TCCACCATGGGAACCAATTCAGTCGACATGGCGGAGCTGACGGTGGAGGTTCGCGGCTCTAACGGGGCTT
TCTACAAGGGATTTATCAAAGATGTTCATGAAGACTCCCTTACAGTTGTTTTTGAAAATAATTGGCAACC
AGAACGCCAGGTTCCATTTAATGAAGTTAGATTACCACCACCACCTGATATAAAAAAAGAAATTAGTGAA
GGAGATGAAGTAGAGGTATATTCAAGAGCAAATGACCAAGAGCCATGTGGGTGGTGGTTGGCTAAAGTTC
GGATGATGAAAGGAGAATTTTATGTCATTGAATATGCTGCTTGTGACGCTACTTACAATGAAATAGTCAC
ATTTGAACGACTTCGGCCTGTCAATCAAAATAAAACTGTCAAAAAAAATACCTTCTTTAAATGCACAGTG
GATGTTCCTGAGGATTTGAGAGAGGCGTGTGCTAATGAAAATGCACATAAAGATTTTAAGAAAGCAGTAG
GAGCATGCAGAATTTTTTACCATCCAGAAACAACACAGCTAATGATACTGTCTGCCAGTGAAGCAACTGT
GAAGAGAGTAAACATCTTAAGTGACATGCATTTGCGAAGTATTCGTACGAAGTTGATGCTTATGTCCAGA
AATGAAGAGGCCACTAAGCATTTAGAATGCACAAAACAACTTGCAGCAGCTTTTCATGAGGAATTTGTTG
TGAGAGAAGATTTAATGGGCCTGGCAATAGGAACACATGGTAGTAACATCCAGCAAGCTAGGAAGGTTCC
TGGAGTTACCGCCATTGAGCTAGATGAAGATACTGGAACATTCAGAATCTACGGAGAGAGTGCTGATGCT
GTAAAAAAGGCTAGAGGTTTCTTGGAATTTGTGGAGGATTTTATTCAGGTTCCTAGGAATCTCGTTGG
