>Addgene plasmid #48694 | pFRT-TODestFLAGHAhFXR1 | addgene partial sequence | sequence record 84507 | BGH-rev 5'-TAGAAGGCACAGTCGAGG-3'
GGTTTAAACGGGCCCTCTAGACTCGAGGCACACTGGATCAGTTATCTATGCGGCCGCGGATCAGGTACGC
GTAGAATCGAGACCGAGGAGAGGGTTAGGGATAGGCTTACCTTCGAACCGCGGGCCCTCTAGACTTGAGC
GGCCGCCACTGTGCTGGATATCAACCACTTTGTACAAGAAAGCTGGGTCTAGATATCTCGAGTGCGGCCG
CTTATGAAACACCATTCAGGACTGCTGCTTCTTGAGTGTTTTCTTCTTTTAAGGTATTAATCTTTTCTTC
TCCTGGAGTACGCTGTAGCTTAGAAATGTCATCGCCAGAAGCACTAGTTGGGCCGTTTATTGCCTTTTCT
GAAGGACCATGCTCTTCAATCACATCTTTTGCCTAGCCCATTTTCATTAACTGAAGCTGTATCAGATTCA
GTCATTCCATCCATCAGAACAGCATCTTCATCAGTCCTTCGTCTACGAGACCGCCTACGACGGTTAGTAC
TGTGATGAGATTCGCTGGCATCAGTGTCTGCAGTCTGATCTGATTCTGTATTATCAAGTAAGCTGTATGG
ATTGCTGTCTGGATCTTTGAGCACAGAACTGATGGAGGATTTGCCACCACGTGGTCCACCACGACCTCGA
CCCCCTGAAACACTTCTGCCTCTTCCTCCTGGGCGTCTCCTGCTGTCACGCTGATGTCGGCTGTCTCGAT
CATCTTCTCCTGCCAATGACCAATCACTCAGCTCGTCTTTACGCTCAGATTCCGTTTCAGAGGGGTTAGA
CAGCTCAGAATTTGTACCATAACCGGAGGTGTAATTAGGTCCCCGACGACCTCTGCCTCTTCCGCTATAA
GACCTAGAACCAATCTGTCGCAGCTGTTCATCAATCTGTAGGCGTTCCATTCTTAGCTGTTCTACTTCCT
TTAGATAGGCAATATGATACTCTAGAAGAACCTGCACATTTCCAATGCTTTCTTTAGTGCCAACAAATAC
AAATGGAACCATACCGTCTTCTCTGGGTAATTTATTTTCATTGTCCCCTTCAATTCTCACTCGAACCACA
CCAGATTTGTCCACTATTTCTTGAATAACTTTGCCATTTTTTCCAATTACTTTTCCAACGAGATTCCTAG
GAACCTGAATAAAATCCTCCA
